Addgene plasmid #203232: B*35:07
Purpose: Overexpress HLA allele
Depositing lab: Derin Keskin & Catherine Wu. Depositing organization: Dana-Farber Cancer Institute. Publication: A large peptidome dataset improves HLA class I epitope prediction across most of the human population. Sarkizova S, Klaeger S, Le PM, Li LW, Oliveira G, Keshishian H, Hartigan CR, Zhang W, Braun DA, Ligon KL, Bachireddy P, Zervantonakis IK, Rosenbluth JM, Ouspenskaia T, Law T, Justesen S, Stevens J, Lane WJ, Eisenhaure T, Lan Zhang G, Clauser KR, Hacohen N, Carr SA, Wu CJ, Keskin DB. Nat Biotechnol. 2020 Feb;38(2):199-209. doi: 10.1038/s41587-019-0322-9. Epub 2019 Dec 16. PubMed 31844290.
Backbone
  Vector backbone: pcDNA-3
  Vector type: Mammalian Expression
Growth in bacteria
  Bacterial resistance: Ampicillin, 100 μg/mL
  Growth temperature: 37°C
  Growth strain: NEB Stable
  Copy number: High Copy
Gene/Insert
  Gene/Insert name: B*35:07
  Species: H. sapiens (human)
  Entrez Gene: HLA-B (a.k.a. AS, B-4901, HLAB)
  Cloning method: Restriction Enzyme; 5′ cloning site BamHI (unknown if destroyed); 3′ cloning site EcoRI (unknown if destroyed)
  Sequencing primers: 5′ unknown
Terms and licenses: Academic/Nonprofit Terms; Industry Terms: Not Available to Industry
Depositor comments: Shortname from TIGL: K03
How to cite: B*35:07 was a gift from Derin Keskin & Catherine Wu (Addgene plasmid # 203232 ; http://n2t.net/addgene:203232 ; RRID:Addgene_203232)
