[The description below was written by a language model from this plasmid's Addgene catalogue record and pLannotate feature annotations shown in this document.]
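Description:
B*35:07 is a mammalian expression plasmid built on the pcDNA-3 backbone that carries the coding sequence of the human HLA class I heavy chain allele HLA-B*35:07. The sequenced record is 6,452 nt. In bacteria it replicates from a high-copy ColE1/pUC-type origin and is selected with ampicillin through the β-lactamase (AmpR) gene and its own promoter. An f1 phage origin is also present, along with small remnants of lac regulatory elements and a pBR322 bom fragment that come with the backbone.

The HLA-B open reading frame, roughly 1.1 kb and cloned between BamHI and EcoRI sites, sits downstream of the human cytomegalovirus immediate early enhancer and promoter and is followed by the bovine growth hormone polyadenylation signal, an arrangement that gives strong constitutive transcription in transfected mammalian cells. A T7 promoter lies just upstream of the insert, a standard element that can serve for in vitro transcription or as a sequencing primer site. The annotation tool matched the insert to the generic HLA-B protein entry and does not itself resolve the allele, so the B*35:07 identity rests on the catalogue fields. No epitope tag or reporter is annotated. A short match to a truncated HIV-1 LTR between the CMV promoter and T7 promoter is likely an incidental fragment hit rather than a functional viral element.

A second cassette, consisting of the SV40 enhancer/early promoter, the neomycin phosphotransferase gene and the SV40 poly(A) signal, allows G418 selection of stable mammalian transfectants. The stated purpose is overexpression of a single HLA allele, and the associated publication concerns a large HLA class I peptidome dataset used to improve epitope prediction.
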