Features (pLannotate 1.2.2; 20 found; start..end, strand, type, name):
     28..80      -  misc_feature   bom (fragment): basis of mobility region from pBR322
    235..614     +  enhancer       CMV enhancer: human cytomegalovirus immediate early enhancer
    615..818     +  promoter       CMV promoter: human cytomegalovirus (CMV) immediate early promoter
    814..847     +  LTR            5' LTR (truncated) (fragment): truncated 5' long terminal repeat (LTR) from HIV-1
    863..881     +  promoter       T7 promoter: promoter for bacteriophage T7 RNA polymerase
    923..2008    +  CDS            HLA-B: HLAB_HUMAN - Also known as HLAB. Experimental evidence at protein level: Swiss-Prot protein existence level 1. Allele B*67:01: Displays peptides sharing a common signature motif, namely a Pro residue at position 2 and Leu anchor residue at the C-terminus. From Homo sapiens (Human).
   2049..2273    +  polyA_signal   bGH poly(A) signal: bovine growth hormone polyadenylation signal
   2277..2298    +  promoter       SV40 promoter (fragment): SV40 enhancer and early promoter
   2319..2747    +  rep_origin     f1 ori (sequence partly withheld): f1 bacteriophage origin of replication; arrow indicates direction of (+) strand synthesis
   2761..3090    +  promoter       SV40 promoter: SV40 enhancer and early promoter
   3157..3948    +  CDS            neo: KKA2_KLEPN - Also known as kan, nptII. Experimental evidence at protein level: Swiss-Prot protein existence level 1. Resistance to kanamycin, neomycin, paromomycin, ribostamycin, butirosin and gentamicin B. From Klebsiella pneumoniae.
   3972..4130    +  CDS            ble (fragment): BLE_KLEPN - Experimental evidence at protein level: Swiss-Prot protein existence level 1. Binding protein with a strong affinity to the bleomycin family of antibiotics. Binds to CL990; an antimitotic-antibiotic compound. From Klebsiella pneumoniae.
   4125..4246    +  polyA_signal   SV40 poly(A) signal: SV40 polyadenylation signal
   4319..4335    -  protein_bind   lac operator: The lac repressor binds to the lac operator to inhibit transcription in E. coli. This inhibition can be relieved by adding lactose or isopropyl-β-D-thiogalactopyranoside (IPTG). lac repressor encoded by lacI
   4343..4373    -  promoter       lac promoter: promoter for the E. coli lac operon
   4388..4409    -  protein_bind   CAP binding site: CAP binding activates transcription in the presence of cAMP. E. coli catabolite activator protein
   4422..4514    -  CDS            lacI (fragment): lac repressor; lacI; The lac repressor binds to the lac operator to inhibit transcription in E. coli. This inhibition can be relieved by adding lactose or isopropyl-β-D-thiogalactopyranoside (IPTG).
   4697..5285    -  rep_origin     ori: high-copy-number ColE1/pMB1/pBR322/pUC origin of replication
   5456..6316    -  CDS            AmpR: β-lactamase; bla; confers resistance to ampicillin, carbenicillin, and related antibiotics
   6317..6421    -  promoter       AmpR promoter: bla
>Addgene plasmid #203232 | B*35:07 | addgene full sequence | sequence record 399801 | Addgene NGS Result
GACGGATCGGGAGATCTCCCGATCCCCTATGGTGCACTCTCAGTACAATCTGCTCTGATGCCGCATAGTT
AAGCCAGTATCTGCTCCCTGCTTGTGTGTTGGAGGTCGCTGAGTAGTGCGCGAGCAAAATTTAAGCTACA
ACAAGGCAAGGCTTGACCGACAATTGCATGAAGAATCTGCTTAGGGTTAGGCGTTTTGCGCTGCTTCGCG
ATGTACGGGCCAGATATACGCGTTGACATTGATTATTGACTAGTTATTAATAGTAATCAATTACGGGGTC
ATTAGTTCATAGCCCATATATGGAGTTCCGCGTTACATAACTTACGGTAAATGGCCCGCCTGGCTGACCG
CCCAACGACCCCCGCCCATTGACGTCAATAATGACGTATGTTCCCATAGTAACGCCAATAGGGACTTTCC
ATTGACGTCAATGGGTGGAGTATTTACGGTAAACTGCCCACTTGGCAGTACATCAAGTGTATCATATGCC
AAGTACGCCCCCTATTGACGTCAATGACGGTAAATGGCCCGCCTGGCATTATGCCCAGTACATGACCTTA
TGGGACTTTCCTACTTGGCAGTACATCTACGTATTAGTCATCGCTATTACCATGGTGATGCGGTTTTGGC
AGTACATCAATGGGCGTGGATAGCGGTTTGACTCACGGGGATTTCCAAGTCTCCACCCCATTGACGTCAA
TGGGAGTTTGTTTTGGCACCAAAATCAACGGGACTTTCCAAAATGTCGTAACAACTCCGCCCCATTGACG
CAAATGGGCGGTAGGCGTGTACGGTGGGAGGTCTATATAAGCAGAGCTCTCTGGCTAACTAGAGAACCCA
CTGCTTACTGGCTTATCGAAATTAATACGACTCACTATAGGGAGACCCAAGCTGGCTAGCGTTTAAACTT
AAGCTTGCCACCATGCGGGTCACGGCGCCCCGAACCGTCCTCCTGCTGCTCTGGGGGGCAGTGGCCCTGA
CCGAGACCTGGGCCGGCTCCCACTCCATGAGGTATTTCTACACCGCCATGTCCCGGCCCGTCCGCGGGGA
GCCCCGCTTCATCGCAGTGGGCTACGTGGACGACACCCAGTTCGTGAGGTTCGACAGCGACGCCGCGAGT
CCGAGGACGGAGCCCCGGGCGCCATGGATAGAGCAGGAGGGGCCGGAGTATTGGGACCGGAACACACAGA
TCTTCAAGACCAACACACAGACTTACCGAGAGAGCCTGCGGAACCTGCGCGGCTACTACAACCAGAGCGA
GGCCGGGTCTCACATCATCCAGAGGATGTATGGCTGCGACCTGGGGCCCGACGGGCGCCTCCTCCGCGGG
CATGACCAGTCCGCCTACGACGGCAAGGATTACATCGCCCTGAACGAGGACCTGAGCTCCTGGACCGCGG
CGGACACCGCGGCTCAGATCACCCAGCGCAAGTGGGAGGCGGCCCGTGTGGCGGAGCAGCTGAGAGCCTA
CCTGGAGGGCCTGTGCGTGGAGTGGCTCCGCAGATACCTGGAGAACGGGAAGGAGACGCTGCAGCGCGCG
GACCCCCCAAAGACACACGTGACCCACCACCCCGTCTCTGACCATGAGGCCACCCTGAGGTGCTGGGCCC
TGGGCTTCTACCCTGCGGAGATCACACTGACCTGGCAGCGGGATGGCGAGGACCAAACTCAGGACACTGA
GCTTGTGGAGACCAGACCAGCAGGAGATAGAACCTTCCAGAAGTGGGCAGCTGTGGTGGTGCCTTCTGGA
GAAGAGCAGAGATACACATGCCATGTACAGCATGAGGGGCTGCCGAAGCCCCTCACCCTGAGATGGGAGC
CATCTTCCCAGTCCACCATCCCCATCGTGGGCATTGTTGCTGGCCTGGCTGTCCTAGCAGTTGTGGTCAT
CGGAGCTGTGGTCGCTACTGTGATGTGTAGGAGGAAGAGCTCAGGTGGAAAAGGAGGGAGCTACTCTCAG
GCTGCGTCCAGCGACAGTGCCCAGGGCTCTGATGTGTCTCTCACAGCTTGATCTAGAGGGCCCGTTTAAA
CCCGCTGATCAGCCTCGACTGTGCCTTCTAGTTGCCAGCCATCTGTTGTTTGCCCCTCCCCCGTGCCTTC
CTTGACCCTGGAAGGTGCCACTCCCACTGTCCTTTCCTAATAAAATGAGGAAATTGCATCGCATTGTCTG
AGTAGGTGTCATTCTATTCTGGGGGGTGGGGTGGGGCAGGACAGCAAGGGGGAGGATTGGGAAGACAATA
GCAGGCATGCTGGGGATGCGGTGGGCTCTATGGCTTCTGAGGCGGAAAGAACCAGCTGGGGCTCTAGGGG
GTATCCCC
[124 nt withheld, positions 2319-2442]
C
[91 nt withheld, positions 2444-2534]
A
[49 nt withheld, positions 2536-2584]
CCTTTGACGTTGGAGTCCACGTTCTTT
[37 nt withheld, positions 2612-2648]
ACCCTATCTCGGTCTATTCTTTTGATTTATAAGGGATTTTGCCGATTTCGGCCTATTGGTTAAAAAATGA
GCTGATTTAACAAAAATTTAACGCGAATTAATTCTGTGGAATGTGTGTCAGTTAGGGTGTGGAAAGTCCC
CAGGCTCCCCAGCAGGCAGAAGTATGCAAAGCATGCATCTCAATTAGTCAGCAACCAGGTGTGGAAAGTC
CCCAGGCTCCCCAGCAGGCAGAAGTATGCAAAGCATGCATCTCAATTAGTCAGCAACCATAGTCCCGCCC
CTAACTCCGCCCATCCCGCCCCTAACTCCGCCCAGTTCCGCCCATTCTCCGCCCCATGGCTGACTAATTT
TTTTTATTTATGCAGAGGCCGAGGCCGCCTCTGCCTCTGAGCTATTCCAGAAGTAGTGAGGAGGCTTTTT
TGGAGGCCTAGGCTTTTGCAAAAAGCTCCCGGGAGCTTGTATATCCATTTTCGGATCTGATCAAGAGACA
GGATGAGGATCGTTTCGCATGATTGAACAAGATGGATTGCACGCAGGTTCTCCGGCCGCTTGGGTGGAGA
GGCTATTCGGCTATGACTGGGCACAACAGACAATCGGCTGCTCTGATGCCGCCGTGTTCCGGCTGTCAGC
GCAGGGGCGCCCGGTTCTTTTTGTCAAGACCGACCTGTCCGGTGCCCTGAATGAACTGCAGGACGAGGCA
GCGCGGCTATCGTGGCTGGCCACGACGGGCGTTCCTTGCGCAGCTGTGCTCGACGTTGTCACTGAAGCGG
GAAGGGACTGGCTGCTATTGGGCGAAGTGCCGGGGCAGGATCTCCTGTCATCTCACCTTGCTCCTGCCGA
GAAAGTATCCATCATGGCTGATGCAATGCGGCGGCTGCATACGCTTGATCCGGCTACCTGCCCATTCGAC
CACCAAGCGAAACATCGCATCGAGCGAGCACGTACTCGGATGGAAGCCGGTCTTGTCGATCAGGATGATC
TGGACGAAGAGCATCAGGGGCTCGCGCCAGCCGAACTGTTCGCCAGGCTCAAGGCGCGCATGCCCGACGG
CGAGGATCTCGTCGTGACCCATGGCGATGCCTGCTTGCCGAATATCATGGTGGAAAATGGCCGCTTTTCT
GGATTCATCGACTGTGGCCGGCTGGGTGTGGCGGACCGCTATCAGGACATAGCGTTGGCTACCCGTGATA
TTGCTGAAGAGCTTGGCGGCGAATGGGCTGACCGCTTCCTCGTGCTTTACGGTATCGCCGCTCCCGATTC
GCAGCGCATCGCCTTCTATCGCCTTCTTGACGAGTTCTTCTGAGCGGGACTCTGGGGTTCGAAATGACCG
ACCAAGCGACGCCCAACCTGCCATCACGAGATTTCGATTCCACCGCCGCCTTCTATGAAAGGTTGGGCTT
CGGAATCGTTTTCCGGGACGCCGGCTGGATGATCCTCCAGCGCGGGGATCTCATGCTGGAGTTCTTCGCC
CACCCCAACTTGTTTATTGCAGCTTATAATGGTTACAAATAAAGCAATAGCATCACAAATTTCACAAATA
AAGCATTTTTTTCACTGCATTCTAGTTGTGGTTTGTCCAAACTCATCAATGTATCTTATCATGTCTGTAT
ACCGTCGACCTCTAGCTAGAGCTTGGCGTAATCATGGTCATAGCTGTTTCCTGTGTGAAATTGTTATCCG
CTCACAATTCCACACAACATACGAGCCGGAAGCATAAAGTGTAAAGCCTGGGGTGCCTAATGAGTGAGCT
AACTCACATTAATTGCGTTGCGCTCACTGCCCGCTTTCCAGTCGGGAAACCTGTCGTGCCAGCTGCATTA
ATGAATCGGCCAACGCGCGGGGAGAGGCGGTTTGCGTATTGGGCGCTCTTCCGCTTCCTCGCTCACTGAC
TCGCTGCGCTCGGTCGTTCGGCTGCGGCGAGCGGTATCAGCTCACTCAAAGGCGGTAATACGGTTATCCA
CAGAATCAGGGGATAACGCAGGAAAGAACATGTGAGCAAAAGGCCAGCAAAAGGCCAGGAACCGTAAAAA
GGCCGCGTTGCTGGCGTTTTTCCATAGGCTCCGCCCCCCTGACGAGCATCACAAAAATCGACGCTCAAGT
CAGAGGTGGCGAAACCCGACAGGACTATAAAGATACCAGGCGTTTCCCCCTGGAAGCTCCCTCGTGCGCT
CTCCTGTTCCGACCCTGCCGCTTACCGGATACCTGTCCGCCTTTCTCCCTTCGGGAAGCGTGGCGCTTTC
TCATAGCTCACGCTGTAGGTATCTCAGTTCGGTGTAGGTCGTTCGCTCCAAGCTGGGCTGTGTGCACGAA
CCCCCCGTTCAGCCCGACCGCTGCGCCTTATCCGGTAACTATCGTCTTGAGTCCAACCCGGTAAGACACG
ACTTATCGCCACTGGCAGCAGCCACTGGTAACAGGATTAGCAGAGCGAGGTATGTAGGCGGTGCTACAGA
GTTCTTGAAGTGGTGGCCTAACTACGGCTACACTAGAAGAACAGTATTTGGTATCTGCGCTCTGCTGAAG
CCAGTTACCTTCGGAAAAAGAGTTGGTAGCTCTTGATCCGGCAAACAAACCACCGCTGGTAGCGGTGGTT
TTTTTGTTTGCAAGCAGCAGATTACGCGCAGAAAAAAAGGATCTCAAGAAGATCCTTTGATCTTTTCTAC
GGGGTCTGACGCTCAGTGGAACGAAAACTCACGTTAAGGGATTTTGGTCATGAGATTATCAAAAAGGATC
TTCACCTAGATCCTTTTAAATTAAAAATGAAGTTTTAAATCAATCTAAAGTATATATGAGTAAACTTGGT
CTGACAGTTACCAATGCTTAATCAGTGAGGCACCTATCTCAGCGATCTGTCTATTTCGTTCATCCATAGT
TGCCTGACTCCCCGTCGTGTAGATAACTACGATACGGGAGGGCTTACCATCTGGCCCCAGTGCTGCAATG
ATACCGCGAGACCCACGCTCACCGGCTCCAGATTTATCAGCAATAAACCAGCCAGCCGGAAGGGCCGAGC
GCAGAAGTGGTCCTGCAACTTTATCCGCCTCCATCCAGTCTATTAATTGTTGCCGGGAAGCTAGAGTAAG
TAGTTCGCCAGTTAATAGTTTGCGCAACGTTGTTGCCATTGCTACAGGCATCGTGGTGTCACGCTCGTCG
TTTGGTATGGCTTCATTCAGCTCCGGTTCCCAACGATCAAGGCGAGTTACATGATCCCCCATGTTGTGCA
AAAAAGCGGTTAGCTCCTTCGGTCCTCCGATCGTTGTCAGAAGTAAGTTGGCCGCAGTGTTATCACTCAT
GGTTATGGCAGCACTGCATAATTCTCTTACTGTCATGCCATCCGTAAGATGCTTTTCTGTGACTGGTGAG
TACTCAACCAAGTCATTCTGAGAATAGTGTATGCGGCGACCGAGTTGCTCTTGCCCGGCGTCAATACGGG
ATAATACCGCGCCACATAGCAGAACTTTAAAAGTGCTCATCATTGGAAAACGTTCTTCGGGGCGAAAACT
CTCAAGGATCTTACCGCTGTTGAGATCCAGTTCGATGTAACCCACTCGTGCACCCAACTGATCTTCAGCA
TCTTTTACTTTCACCAGCGTTTCTGGGTGAGCAAAAACAGGAAGGCAAAATGCCGCAAAAAAGGGAATAA
GGGCGACACGGAAATGTTGAATACTCATACTCTTCCTTTTTCAATATTATTGAAGCATTTATCAGGGTTA
TTGTCTCATGAGCGGATACATATTTGAATGTATTTAGAAAAATAAACAAATAGGGGTTCCGCGCACATTT
CCCCGAAAAGTGCCACCTGACGTC
