>Addgene plasmid #203232 | B*35:07 | depositor partial sequence | sequence record 394168 | HLA:HLA00243 B*35:07 1089 bp (K03)
ATGCGGGTCACGGCGCCCCGAACCGTCCTCCTGCTGCTCTGGGGGGCAGTGGCCCTGACCGAGACCTGGG
CCGGCTCCCACTCCATGAGGTATTTCTACACCGCCATGTCCCGGCCCGTCCGCGGGGAGCCCCGCTTCAT
CGCAGTGGGCTACGTGGACGACACCCAGTTCGTGAGGTTCGACAGCGACGCCGCGAGTCCGAGGACGGAG
CCCCGGGCGCCATGGATAGAGCAGGAGGGGCCGGAGTATTGGGACCGGAACACACAGATCTTCAAGACCA
ACACACAGACTTACCGAGAGAGCCTGCGGAACCTGCGCGGCTACTACAACCAGAGCGAGGCCGGGTCTCA
CATCATCCAGAGGATGTATGGCTGCGACCTGGGGCCCGACGGGCGCCTCCTCCGCGGGCATGACCAGTCC
GCCTACGACGGCAAGGATTACATCGCCCTGAACGAGGACCTGAGCTCCTGGACCGCGGCGGACACCGCGG
CTCAGATCACCCAGCGCAAGTGGGAGGCGGCCCGTGTGGCGGAGCAGCTGAGAGCCTACCTGGAGGGCCT
GTGCGTGGAGTGGCTCCGCAGATACCTGGAGAACGGGAAGGAGACGCTGCAGCGCGCGGACCCCCCAAAG
ACACACGTGACCCACCACCCCGTCTCTGACCATGAGGCCACCCTGAGGTGCTGGGCCCTGGGCTTCTACC
CTGCGGAGATCACACTGACCTGGCAGCGGGATGGCGAGGACCAAACTCAGGACACTGAGCTTGTGGAGAC
CAGACCAGCAGGAGATAGAACCTTCCAGAAGTGGGCAGCTGTGGTGGTGCCTTCTGGAGAAGAGCAGAGA
TACACATGCCATGTACAGCATGAGGGGCTGCCGAAGCCCCTCACCCTGAGATGGGAGCCATCTTCCCAGT
CCACCATCCCCATCGTGGGCATTGTTGCTGGCCTGGCTGTCCTAGCAGTTGTGGTCATCGGAGCTGTGGT
CGCTACTGTGATGTGTAGGAGGAAGAGCTCAGGTGGAAAAGGAGGGAGCTACTCTCAGGCTGCGTCCAGC
GACAGTGCCCAGGGCTCTGATGTGTCTCTCACAGCTTGA
